Addgene plasmid #168640: pDONR223 MERS-CoV NSP15_stop
Purpose: Gateway-compatible Entry vector
Depositing lab: Fritz Roth. Depositing organization: Sinai Health System. Publication: A resource of human coronavirus protein-coding sequences in a flexible, multipurpose Gateway Entry clone collection. Weller B, Lin CW, Pogoutse O, Sauer M, Marin-de la Rosa N, Strobel A, Young V, Knapp JJ, Rayhan A, Falter C, Kim DK, Roth FP, Falter-Braun P. G3 (Bethesda). 2023 Jul 5;13(7):jkad105. doi: 10.1093/g3journal/jkad105. PubMed 37267226.
Backbone
  Vector backbone: pDONR223
  Backbone manufacturer: Rual et al, Genome Res. 14:2128-2135, 2004.
  Backbone size w/o insert (bp): 5005
  Vector type: Other
Growth in bacteria
  Bacterial resistance: Spectinomycin, 50 μg/mL
  Growth temperature: 37°C
  Growth strain: DH5alpha
  Copy number: Unknown
Gene/Insert
  Gene/Insert name: NSP15
  Species: Other
  Insert size (bp): 1029
  Entrez Gene: orf1ab (a.k.a. G128_gp01)
  Cloning method: Gateway Cloning
  Sequencing primers: 5′ m13-For; 3′ m13-Rev
Resource information
  A portion of this plasmid was derived from a plasmid made by: Falter-Braun Lab
Terms and licenses: Academic/Nonprofit Terms; Industry Terms
How to cite: pDONR223 MERS-CoV NSP15_stop was a gift from Fritz Roth (Addgene plasmid # 168640 ; http://n2t.net/addgene:168640 ; RRID:Addgene_168640)
