[The description below was written by a language model from this plasmid's Addgene catalogue record and pLannotate feature annotations shown in this document.]
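Description:
pDONR223 MERS-CoV NSP15_stop is a Gateway-compatible Entry clone built on the pDONR223 donor backbone. It carries the coding sequence for non-structural protein 15 (NSP15) of Middle East respiratory syndrome coronavirus, one of the mature products of the viral orf1ab replicase polyprotein. The catalogue lists the insert as 1,029 bp, and the sequenced plasmid is 3,825 nt. That is smaller than the empty 5,005 bp backbone, as expected once the BP reaction has replaced the donor vector's selection cassette with the ORF. The plasmid is propagated in E. coli from a high-copy ColE1/pUC-type origin and is selected with spectinomycin through the aadA (SmR) aminoglycoside adenylyltransferase gene. Short fragments of a class 1 integron Pc promoter and a gentamicin acetyltransferase gene lie upstream of this marker, apparently remnants of the resistance cassette's origin.

In the feature table the insert matches a fragment of the MERS-CoV replicase polyprotein. The functional text attached to that hit describes the 2'-O-methyltransferase, but this is generic annotation for the whole polyprotein entry rather than a description of NSP15. The ORF is flanked by two attL recombination sites, one called attL3 by the annotation tool and the other attL2. These allow LR Clonase-mediated transfer into any compatible Destination vector. The "_stop" suffix suggests that the ORF ends in a stop codon, which would suit native or N-terminally tagged expression rather than C-terminal fusions, although the record does not say so explicitly. No promoter drives the insert in this vector. A T7 promoter sits just outside one att site, and rrnB T1 and T2 terminators insulate the cloning region. The clone belongs to a collection of human coronavirus ORFs intended for flexible subcloning into expression and interaction-assay vectors.
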