Features (pLannotate 1.2.2; 12 found; start..end, strand, type, name):
      2..97      +  protein_bind   attL3: mutant version of attL; recombination site for the Gateway® LR reaction LR Clonase™
     85..1131    +  CDS            rep (fragment): R1AB_MERS1 - Experimental evidence at protein level: Swiss-Prot protein existence level 1. [2'-O-methyltransferase]: Methyltransferase that mediates mRNA cap 2'-O-ribose methylation to the 5'-cap structure of viral mRNAs. N7-methyl guanosine cap is a prerequisite for binding of nsp16. Therefore plays an essential role in viral mRNAs cap methylation which is essential to evade immune system. From Middle East respiratory syndrome-related coronavirus (isolate United Kingdom/H123990006/2012) (MERS-CoV) (Betacoronavirus England 1).
   1136..1235    -  protein_bind   attL2: mutant version of attL; recombination site for the Gateway® LR reaction LR Clonase™
   1253..1271    -  promoter       T7 promoter: promoter for bacteriophage T7 RNA polymerase
   1461..1484    +  promoter       Pc promoter (fragment): intI1 (promoter lies within the coding sequence); class 1 integron promoter
   1660..1716    +  CDS            GmR (fragment): gentamycin acetyltransferase; aacC1; confers resistance to gentamycin
   1723..2514    +  CDS            SmR: aminoglycoside adenylyltransferase (Murphy, 1985); aadA; confers resistance to spectinomycin and streptomycin
   2607..3195    +  rep_origin     ori: high-copy-number ColE1/pMB1/pBR322/pUC origin of replication
   3378..3470    +  CDS            lacI (fragment): lac repressor; lacI; The lac repressor binds to the lac operator to inhibit transcription in E. coli. This inhibition can be relieved by adding lactose or isopropyl-β-D-thiogalactopyranoside (IPTG).
   3525..3552    -  terminator     rrnB T2 terminator: transcription terminator T2 from the E. coli rrnB gene
   3684..3727    +  terminator     rrnB T1 terminator: Escherichia coli rrnB; transcription terminator T1 from the E. coli rrnB gene
   3774..3810    -  CDS            lacZα (fragment): LacZα fragment of β-galactosidase; lacZ fragment
>Addgene plasmid #168640 | pDONR223 MERS-CoV NSP15_stop | addgene full sequence | sequence record 412699 | Addgene NGS Result
CAAATAATGATTTTATTTTGACTGATAGTGACCTGTTCGTTGCAACAAATTGATGAGCAATGCTTTTTTA
TAATGCCAACTTTGTACAAAAAAGTTGGCATGGGTTTGGAAAACATTGCTTTTAATGTTGTTAAACAAGG
CCATTTTATTGGTGTTGAGGGTGAACTACCTGTAGCTGTAGTCAATGATAAGATCTTCACCAAGAGTGGC
GTTAATGACATTTGTATGTTTGAGAATAAAACCACTTTGCCTACTAATATAGCTTTTGAACTCTATGCTA
AGCGTGCTGTACGCTCGCATCCCGATTTCAAATTGCTACACAATTTACAAGCAGACATTTGCTACAAGTT
CGTCCTTTGGGATTATGAACGTAGCAATATTTATGGTACTGCTACTATTGGTGTATGTAAGTACACTGAT
ATTGATGTTAATTCAGCTTTGAATATATGTTTTGACATACGCGATAATTGTTCATTGGAGAAGTTCATGT
CTACTCCCAATGCCATCTTTATTTCTGATAGAAAAATCAAGAAATACCCTTGTATGGTAGGTCCTGATTA
TGCTTACTTCAATGGTGCTATCATCCGTGATAGTGATGTTGTTAAACAACCAGTGAAGTTCTACTTGTAT
AAGAAAGTCAATAATGAGTTTATTGATCCTACTGAGTGTATTTACACTCAGAGTCGCTCTTGTAGTGACT
TCCTACCCCTTTCTGACATGGAGAAAGACTTTCTATCTTTTGATAGTGATGTTTTCATTAAGAAGTATGG
CTTGGAAAACTATGCTTTTGAGCACGTAGTCTATGGAGACTTCTCTCATACTACGTTAGGCGGTCTTCAC
TTGCTTATTGGTTTATACAAGAAGCAACAGGAAGGTCATATTATTATGGAAGAAATGCTAAAAGGTAGCT
CAACTATTCATAACTATTTTATTACTGAGACTAACACAGCGGCTTTTAAGGCGGTGTGTTCTGTTATAGA
TTTAAAGCTTGACGACTTTGTTATGATTTTAAAGAGTCAAGACCTTGGCGTAGTATCCAAGGTTGTCAAG
GTTCCTATTGACTTAACAATGATTGAGTTTATGTTATGGTGTAAGGATGGACAGGTTCAAACCTTCTACC
CTCGACTCCAGTAATACCCAACTTTCTTGTACAAAGTTGGCATTATAAGAAAGCATTGCTTATCAATTTG
TTGCAACGAACAGGTCACTATCAGTCAAAATAAAATCATTATTTGCCATCCAGCTGATATCCCCTATAGT
GAGTCGTATTACATGGTCATAGCTGTTTCCTGGCAGCTCTGGCCCGTGTCTCAAAATCTCTGATGTTACA
TTGCACAAGATAAAAATATATCATCATGCCTCCTCTAGACCAGCCAGGACAGAAATGCCTCGACTTCGCT
GCTACCCAAGGTTGCCGGGTGACGCACACCGTGGAAACGGATGAAGGCACGAACCCAGTGGACATAAGCC
TGTTCGGTTCGTAAGCTGTAATGCAAGTAGCGTATGCGCTCACGCAACTGGTCCAGAACCTTGACCGAAC
GCAGCGGTGGTAACGGCGCAGTGGCGGTTTTCATGGCTTGTTATGACTGTTTTTTTGGGGTACAGTCTAT
GCCTCGGGCATCCAAGCAGCAAGCGCGTTACGCCGTGGGTCGATGTTTGATGTTATGGAGCAGCAACGAT
GTTACGCAGCAGGGCAGTCGCCCTAAAACAAAGTTAAACATTATGAGGGAAGCGGTGATCGCCGAAGTAT
CGACTCAACTATCAGAGGTAGTTGGCGTCATCGAGCGCCATCTCGAACCGACGTTGCTGGCCGTACATTT
GTACGGCTCCGCAGTGGATGGCGGCCTGAAGCCACACAGTGATATTGATTTGCTGGTTACGGTGACCGTA
AGGCTTGATGAAACAACGCGGCGAGCTTTGATCAACGACCTTTTGGAAACTTCGGCTTCCCCTGGAGAGA
GCGAGATTCTCCGCGCTGTAGAAGTCACCATTGTTGTGCACGACGACATCATTCCGTGGCGTTATCCAGC
TAAGCGCGAACTGCAATTTGGAGAATGGCAGCGCAATGACATTCTTGCAGGTATCTTCGAGCCAGCCACG
ATCGACATTGATCTGGCTATCTTGCTGACAAAAGCAAGAGAACATAGCGTTGCCTTGGTAGGTCCAGCGG
CGGAGGAACTCTTTGATCCGGTTCCTGAACAGGATCTATTTGAGGCGCTAAATGAAACCTTAACGCTATG
GAACTCGCCGCCCGACTGGGCTGGCGATGAGCGAAATGTAGTGCTTACGTTGTCCCGCATTTGGTACAGC
GCAGTAACCGGCAAAATCGCGCCGAAGGATGTCGCTGCCGACTGGGCAATGGAGCGCCTGCCGGCCCAGT
ATCAGCCCGTCATACTTGAAGCTAGACAGGCTTATCTTGGACAAGAAGAAGATCGCTTGGCCTCGCGCGC
AGATCAGTTGGAAGAATTTGTCCACTACGTGAAAGGCGAGATCACCAAGGTAGTCGGCAAATAACCCTCG
AGCCACCCATGACCAAAATCCCTTAACGTGAGTTACGCGTCGTTCCACTGAGCGTCAGACCCCGTAGAAA
AGATCAAAGGATCTTCTTGAGATCCTTTTTTTCTGCGCGTAATCTGCTGCTTGCAAACAAAAAAACCACC
GCTACCAGCGGTGGTTTGTTTGCCGGATCAAGAGCTACCAACTCTTTTTCCGAAGGTAACTGGCTTCAGC
AGAGCGCAGATACCAAATACTGTTCTTCTAGTGTAGCCGTAGTTAGGCCACCACTTCAAGAACTCTGTAG
CACCGCCTACATACCTCGCTCTGCTAATCCTGTTACCAGTGGCTGCTGCCAGTGGCGATAAGTCGTGTCT
TACCGGGTTGGACTCAAGACGATAGTTACCGGATAAGGCGCAGCGGTCGGGCTGAACGGGGGGTTCGTGC
ACACAGCCCAGCTTGGAGCGAACGACCTACACCGAACTGAGATACCTACAGCGTGAGCTATGAGAAAGCG
CCACGCTTCCCGAAGGGAGAAAGGCGGACAGGTATCCGGTAAGCGGCAGGGTCGGAACAGGAGAGCGCAC
GAGGGAGCTTCCAGGGGGAAACGCCTGGTATCTTTATAGTCCTGTCGGGTTTCGCCACCTCTGACTTGAG
CGTCGATTTTTGTGATGCTCGTCAGGGGGGCGGAGCCTATGGAAAAACGCCAGCAACGCGGCCTTTTTAC
GGTTCCTGGCCTTTTGCTGGCCTTTTGCTCACATGTTCTTTCCTGCGTTATCCCCTGATTCTGTGGATAA
CCGTATTACCGCCTTTGAGTGAGCTGATACCGCTCGCCGCAGCCGAACGACCGAGCGCAGCGAGTCAGTG
AGCGAGGAAGCGGAAGAGCGCCCAATACGCAAACCGCCTCTCCCCGCGCGTTGGCCGATTCATTAATGCA
GCTGGCACGACAGGTTTCCCGACTGGAAAGCGGGCAGTGAGCGCAACGCAATTAATACGCGTACCGCTAG
CCAGGAAGAGTTTGTAGAAACGCAAAAAGGCCATCCGTCAGGATGGCCTTCTGCTTAGTTTGATGCCTGG
CAGTTTATGGCGGGCGTCCTGCCCGCCACCCTCCGGGCCGTTGCTTCACAACGTTCAAATCCGCTCCCGG
CGGATTTGTCCTACTCAGGAGAGCGTTCACCGACAAACAACAGATAAAACGAAAGGCCCAGTCTTCCGAC
TGAGCCTTTCGTTTTATTTGATGCCTGGCAGTTCCCTACTCTCGCGTTAACGCTAGCATGGATGTTTTCC
CAGTCACGACGTTGTAAAACGACGGCCAGTCTTAAGCTCGGGCCC
