>Addgene plasmid #168640 | pDONR223 MERS-CoV NSP15_stop | depositor partial sequence | sequence record 326849 | Inserted CDS with Stop codon
ATGGGTTTGGAAAACATTGCTTTTAATGTTGTTAAACAAGGCCATTTTATTGGTGTTGAGGGTGAACTAC
CTGTAGCTGTAGTCAATGATAAGATCTTCACCAAGAGTGGCGTTAATGACATTTGTATGTTTGAGAATAA
AACCACTTTGCCTACTAATATAGCTTTTGAACTCTATGCTAAGCGTGCTGTACGCTCGCATCCCGATTTC
AAATTGCTACACAATTTACAAGCAGACATTTGCTACAAGTTCGTCCTTTGGGATTATGAACGTAGCAATA
TTTATGGTACTGCTACTATTGGTGTATGTAAGTACACTGATATTGATGTTAATTCAGCTTTGAATATATG
TTTTGACATACGCGATAATTGTTCATTGGAGAAGTTCATGTCTACTCCCAATGCCATCTTTATTTCTGAT
AGAAAAATCAAGAAATACCCTTGTATGGTAGGTCCTGATTATGCTTACTTCAATGGTGCTATCATCCGTG
ATAGTGATGTTGTTAAACAACCAGTGAAGTTCTACTTGTATAAGAAAGTCAATAATGAGTTTATTGATCC
TACTGAGTGTATTTACACTCAGAGTCGCTCTTGTAGTGACTTCCTACCCCTTTCTGACATGGAGAAAGAC
TTTCTATCTTTTGATAGTGATGTTTTCATTAAGAAGTATGGCTTGGAAAACTATGCTTTTGAGCACGTAG
TCTATGGAGACTTCTCTCATACTACGTTAGGCGGTCTTCACTTGCTTATTGGTTTATACAAGAAGCAACA
GGAAGGTCATATTATTATGGAAGAAATGCTAAAAGGTAGCTCAACTATTCATAACTATTTTATTACTGAG
ACTAACACAGCGGCTTTTAAGGCGGTGTGTTCTGTTATAGATTTAAAGCTTGACGACTTTGTTATGATTT
TAAAGAGTCAAGACCTTGGCGTAGTATCCAAGGTTGTCAAGGTTCCTATTGACTTAACAATGATTGAGTT
TATGTTATGGTGTAAGGATGGACAGGTTCAAACCTTCTACCCTCGACTCCAGTAA
